>Addgene plasmid #18442 | T4 Lysozyme V94A WT* | addgene partial sequence | sequence record 24228 | 3primeUP
GCTACTGAAAAAGCCCGCTCATTAGGCGGGCTCAGATCTGCTCATGTTTGACAGCTTATCATCGATAAGC
TTTCGGCAATAAATTCTTGATATGTTTTCATATGTTTCCTTTAAATATTTTAATTAGTAATTGTCTATTC
AAGTAATTGTGAATATACTATCACAATTCCAAGAGAAAGTAAACAGCTTTATAGATTTTTATACGCGTCC
CAAGTGCCAGTTCTAAACGTTGTAATGACTCGTTTTGCGCGATTAGGTGTTTGATTATACCATCTACTTT
TAGCTAAGTTAACTGCTGCTTCATCCCAGCGTTTTTGTTGAAGCATACGTAAAGAGTTAGTAAATCCTGC
CACACCGGTTTCTCCCATTTGGAAAACCATATTAATCAATGCAGCGCGACGAGCCGCATCAAGAGAATCA
TAAACCGGTTTTAATTTAGCATTTCTCAGAATTCCGCGAACAGCAGCATCAACATCCTGATTAAAGAGTT
TTTCAGCCTCATCTTTTGTAATTACACCATTAGTATTACGCCCAATAGCTTTATCTAATTCAGATTTAGC
AGCATTAAGTGATGGACTTTTTGTAAGCAAATGACCGATGCCAATAGTGTAATAGCCTTCTGTGTCTTTA
TAGATTTTAAGTCTAAGACCTTCATCTATACGTAACATTTCAAATATATTCATAATACCTCCTAAGCATC
GATGGATCCTGTTTCCTGTGTGAAATTGTTATCCGCTCACAATTCCACACATTATACGAGCCGATGATAA
TTGTCACAGGGGNATGGGGAGTAGCTGANCTGTTCCTGGTGAATGTATCGCTCNCATCCACCATAACGAG
C
