[The description below was written by a language model from this plasmid's Addgene catalogue record.]
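Description:
T4 Lysozyme V94A WT* is a bacterial expression plasmid built on the pHS1403 backbone (about 5 kb without insert) that carries the bacteriophage T4 lysozyme gene (gene e) as an insert of roughly 600 bp. It is maintained in E. coli as a high-copy plasmid under ampicillin selection. The record does not name the origin of replication or the promoter driving expression, and no feature table is provided, so the regulatory elements of the backbone cannot be described from the available information.

The insert was placed between BamHI and HindIII sites, both of which remain intact, so the coding region can be excised or transferred as a cassette. According to the depositor's notes, the BamHI site lies 27 bp from the start codon and the HindIII site 115 bp from the stop codon, meaning short flanking untranslated stretches travel with the gene. The encoded protein carries the substitution V94A, replacing valine at position 94 with alanine, in the "WT*" background. In the T4 lysozyme literature, WT* conventionally denotes the cysteine-free pseudo-wild-type protein used as a reference for point mutants, although the record itself does not define the term. No fusion tags or reporters are listed.

The record states no specific purpose. A single valine-to-alanine mutant in an expression vector fits production of recombinant variant lysozyme in bacteria for comparison with the parent protein, as in studies of how individual residues affect protein stability, folding and structure.
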