Addgene plasmid #18442: T4 Lysozyme V94A WT*
Depositing lab: Brian Matthews. Depositing organization: University of Oregon.
Backbone
  Vector backbone: pHS1403
  Backbone size w/o insert (bp): 5000
  Vector type: Bacterial Expression
Growth in bacteria
  Bacterial resistance: Ampicillin, 100 μg/mL
  Growth temperature: 37°C
  Growth strain: DH5alpha
  Copy number: High Copy
Gene/Insert
  Gene/Insert name: T4 Lysozyme
  Species: Bacteriophage T4
  Insert size (bp): 600
  Mutation: V94A WT*
  GenBank ID: NP_049736
  Entrez Gene: e (a.k.a. T4p123)
  Cloning method: Restriction Enzyme; 5′ cloning site BamHI (not destroyed); 3′ cloning site HindIII (not destroyed)
  Sequencing primers: 5′ na; 3′ GGCGTATCACGAGGCCC
Terms and licenses: Academic/Nonprofit Terms; Industry Terms: Not Available to Industry
Depositor comments: The BamHI site is 27 bp from the ATG and the HindIII site is 115 bp from the stop.
How to cite: T4 Lysozyme V94A WT* was a gift from Brian Matthews (Addgene plasmid # 18442 ; http://n2t.net/addgene:18442 ; RRID:Addgene_18442)
